Addgene plasmid #167971: TP63-T2A-Rox-EF1a-Rox-Venus-NLS repair template
Purpose: Tp63 reporter targeting repair template
Depositing lab: Emma Rawlins. Depositing organization: Gurdon Institute. Publication: A functional genetic toolbox for human tissue-derived organoids. Sun D, Evans L, Perrone F, Sokleva V, Lim K, Rezakhani S, Lutolf M, Zilbauer M, Rawlins EL. eLife. 2021 Oct 6;10. pii: 67886. doi: 10.7554/eLife.67886. PubMed 34612202.
Backbone
  Vector backbone: Bluescript
  Vector type: Mammalian Expression, CRISPR ; Donor Template
Growth in bacteria
  Bacterial resistance: Ampicillin, 100 μg/mL
  Growth temperature: 37°C
  Growth strain: DH5alpha
  Copy number: Unknown
Gene/Insert
  Gene/Insert name: Tp63
  Species: H. sapiens (human)
  Mutation: homology arms contain point mutations to disrupt crRNA binding sites used and point mutations specific to WTC genome
  Entrez Gene: TP63 (a.k.a. AIS, B(p51A), B(p51B), EEC3, KET, LMS, NBP, OFC8, RHS, SHFM4, TP53CP, TP53L, TP73L, p40, p51, p53CP, p63, p73H, p73L)
  Tag / fusion protein: Venus (C terminal on insert)
  Cloning method: Gibson Cloning
  Sequencing primers: 5′ CAGGAAACAGCTATGAC; 3′ TGTAAAACGACGGCCAGT
Terms and licenses: Academic/Nonprofit Terms; Industry Terms: Not Available to Industry
Depositor comments: Please visit https://www.biorxiv.org/content/10.1101/2020.05.04.076067v2 for bioRxiv preprint.
How to cite: TP63-T2A-Rox-EF1a-Rox-Venus-NLS repair template was a gift from Emma Rawlins (Addgene plasmid # 167971 ; http://n2t.net/addgene:167971 ; RRID:Addgene_167971)
