[The description below was written by a language model from this plasmid's Addgene catalogue record and the feature table of its GenBank file.]
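Description:
TP63-T2A-Rox-EF1a-Rox-Venus-NLS repair template is a 5.9 kb Bluescript-based donor plasmid that supplies the homology-directed repair template for CRISPR-mediated knock-in of a fluorescent reporter at the human TP63 locus. It is maintained in E. coli through a high-copy ColE1/pUC origin and selected with ampicillin via the bla gene. The insert was assembled by Gibson cloning between the M13 primer sites of the lacZ region and lies in reverse orientation relative to the record's numbering.

The annotated payload reads, in order, a T2A self-cleaving peptide, an EF-1-alpha core promoter coupled to a truncated HTLV-1 5' LTR segment (a common composite arrangement for strong mammalian expression), and mammalian codon-optimised Venus fused to an SV40 nuclear localisation signal. The unannotated stretches flanking this cassette presumably correspond to the TP63 homology arms. According to the record, the arms carry point mutations that disrupt the crRNA binding sites, preventing re-cutting after integration, along with changes matching the WTC genome. The Rox sites named in the title are not annotated in the feature table.

As the name indicates, the Rox sites bracket the EF1a promoter. After integration, this constitutive promoter would drive nuclear Venus regardless of TP63 activity, which would allow correctly targeted cells to be identified. Rox sites are recognised by Dre recombinase, so excision of the promoter would be expected to leave Venus-NLS joined to the TP63 coding sequence through T2A. Yellow nuclear fluorescence would then report endogenous TP63 expression while the two proteins are produced separately. The associated publication describes a genetic toolbox for human tissue-derived organoids.
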