LOCUS       Exported 5934 bp ds-DNA circular SYN 13-MAY-2021
DEFINITION  Tp63 reporter targeting repair template.
ACCESSION   .
VERSION     .
KEYWORDS    TP63-T2A-Rox-EF1a-Rox-Venus-NLS repair template
SOURCE      synthetic DNA construct
  ORGANISM  synthetic DNA construct
REFERENCE   1 (bases 1 to 5934)
  TITLE     A functional genetic toolbox for human tissue-derived organoids
  JOURNAL   Unpublished
REFERENCE   2 (bases 1 to 5934)
  AUTHORS   .
  TITLE     Direct Submission
  JOURNAL   Exported May 13, 2021 from SnapGene Server 1.1.58
            http://www.snapgene.com
FEATURES             Location/Qualifiers
     source          1..5934
                     /organism="synthetic DNA construct"
                     /mol_type="other DNA"
     rep_origin      1..589
                     /direction=RIGHT
                     /label=ori
                     /note="high-copy-number ColE1/pMB1/pBR322/pUC origin of
                     replication"
     primer_bind     490..509
                     /label=pBR322ori-F
                     /note="pBR322 origin, forward primer"
     primer_bind     743..760
                     /label=L4440
                     /note="L4440 vector, forward primer"
     protein_bind    877..898
                     /label=CAP binding site
                     /bound_moiety="E. coli catabolite activator protein"
                     /note="CAP binding activates transcription in the presence
                     of cAMP."
     promoter        913..943
                     /label=lac promoter
                     /note="promoter for the E. coli lac operon"
     protein_bind    951..967
                     /label=lac operator
                     /bound_moiety="lac repressor encoded by lacI"
                     /note="The lac repressor binds to the lac operator to
                     inhibit transcription in E. coli. This inhibition can be
                     relieved by adding lactose or
                     isopropyl-beta-D-thiogalactopyranoside (IPTG)."
     primer_bind     956..978
                     /label=M13/pUC Reverse
                     /note="In lacZ gene"
     primer_bind     975..991
                     /label=M13 rev
                     /note="common sequencing primer, one of multiple similar
                     variants"
     primer_bind     975..991
                     /label=M13 Reverse
                     /note="In lacZ gene. Also called M13-rev"
     CDS             complement(1928..1948)
                     /codon_start=1
                     /product="nuclear localization signal of SV40 (simian virus
                     40) large T antigen"
                     /label=SV40 NLS
                     /translation="PKKKRKV"
     CDS             complement(1949..2662)
                     /codon_start=1
                     /product="yellow fluorescent protein (YFP) with fast and
                     efficient maturation (Nagai et al., 2002)"
                     /label=Venus
                     /note="mammalian codon-optimized"
                     /translation="VSKGEELFTGVVPILVELDGDVNGHKFSVSGEGEGDATYGKLTLK
                     LICTTGKLPVPWPTLVTTLGYGLQCFARYPDHMKQHDFFKSAMPEGYVQERTIFFKDDG
                     NYKTRAEVKFEGDTLVNRIELKGIDFKEDGNILGHKLEYNYNSHNVYITADKQKNGIKA
                     NFKIRHNIEDGGVQLADHYQQNTPIGDGPVLLPDNHYLSYQSALSKDPNEKRDHMVLLE
                     FVTAAGITLGMDELYK"
     primer_bind     complement(1991..2012)
                     /label=EGFP-C
                     /note="EGFP, forward primer"
     primer_bind     2340..2359
                     /label=EXFP-R
                     /note="For distinguishing EGFP variants, reverse primer"
     primer_bind     2599..2620
                     /label=EGFP-N
                     /note="EGFP, reverse primer"
     LTR             2732..3000
                     /label=5' LTR (truncated)
                     /note="truncated 5' long terminal repeat (LTR) from human
                     T-cell leukemia virus (HTLV) type 1"
     promoter        complement(3013..3224)
                     /label=EF-1-alpha core promoter
                     /note="core promoter for human elongation factor
                     EF-1-alpha"
     CDS             complement(3296..3349)
                     /codon_start=1
                     /product="2A peptide from Thosea asigna virus capsid
                     protein"
                     /label=T2A
                     /note="Eukaryotic ribosomes fail to insert a peptide bond
                     between the Gly and Pro residues, yielding separate
                     polypeptides."
                     /translation="EGRGSLLTCGDVEENPGP"
     primer_bind     complement(4309..4326)
                     /label=M13 Forward
                     /note="In lacZ gene. Also called M13-F20 or M13 (-21)
                     Forward"
     primer_bind     complement(4309..4325)
                     /label=M13 fwd
                     /note="common sequencing primer, one of multiple similar
                     variants"
     primer_bind     complement(4318..4340)
                     /label=M13/pUC Forward
                     /note="In lacZ gene"
     primer_bind     complement(4534..4553)
                     /label=pRS-marker
                     /note="pRS vectors, use to sequence yeast selectable
                     marker"
     primer_bind     4653..4675
                     /label=pGEX 3'
                     /note="pGEX vectors, reverse primer"
     primer_bind     complement(4713..4731)
                     /label=pBRforEco
                     /note="pBR322 vectors, upsteam of EcoRI site, forward
                     primer"
     promoter        4799..4903
                     /gene="bla"
                     /label=AmpR promoter
     CDS             4904..5764
                     /codon_start=1
                     /gene="bla"
                     /product="beta-lactamase"
                     /label=AmpR
                     /note="confers resistance to ampicillin, carbenicillin, and
                     related antibiotics"
                     /translation="MSIQHFRVALIPFFAAFCLPVFAHPETLVKVKDAEDQLGARVGYI
                     ELDLNSGKILESFRPEERFPMMSTFKVLLCGAVLSRIDAGQEQLGRRIHYSQNDLVEYS
                     PVTEKHLTDGMTVRELCSAAITMSDNTAANLLLTTIGGPKELTAFLHNMGDHVTRLDRW
                     EPELNEAIPNDERDTTMPVAMATTLRKLLTGELLTLASRQQLIDWMEADKVAGPLLRSA
                     LPAGWFIADKSGAGERGSRGIIAALGPDGKPSRIVVIYTTGSQATMDERNRQIAEIGAS
                     LIKHW"
     primer_bind     complement(5122..5141)
                     /label=Amp-R
                     /note="Ampicillin resistance gene, reverse primer"
ORIGIN
        1 ttgagatcct ttttttctgc gcgtaatctg ctgcttgcaa acaaaaaaac caccgctacc
       61 agcggtggtt tgtttgccgg atcaagagct accaactctt tttccgaagg taactggctt
      121 cagcagagcg cagataccaa atactgttct tctagtgtag ccgtagttag gccaccactt
      181 caagaactct gtagcaccgc ctacatacct cgctctgcta atcctgttac cagtggctgc
      241 tgccagtggc gataagtcgt gtcttaccgg gttggactca agacgatagt taccggataa
      301 ggcgcagcgg tcgggctgaa cggggggttc gtgcacacag cccagcttgg agcgaacgac
      361 ctacaccgaa ctgagatacc tacagcgtga gctatgagaa agcgccacgc ttcccgaagg
      421 gagaaaggcg gacaggtatc cggtaagcgg cagggtcgga acaggagagc gcacgaggga
      481 gcttccaggg ggaaacgcct ggtatcttta tagtcctgtc gggtttcgcc acctctgact
      541 tgagcgtcga tttttgtgat gctcgtcagg ggggcggagc ctatggaaaa acgccagcaa
      601 cgcggccttt ttacggttcc tggccttttg ctggcctttt gctcacatgt tctttcctgc
      661 gttatcccct gattctgtgg ataaccgtat taccgccttt gagtgagctg ataccgctcg
      721 ccgcagccga acgaccgagc gcagcgagtc agtgagcgag gaagcggaag agcgcccaat
      781 acgcaaaccg cctctccccg cgcgttggcc gattcattaa tgcagctggc acgacaggtt
      841 tcccgactgg aaagcgggca gtgagcgcaa cgcaattaat gtgagttagc tcactcatta
      901 ggcaccccag gctttacact ttatgcttcc ggctcgtatg ttgtgtggaa ttgtgagcgg
      961 ataacaattt cacacaggaa acagctatga ccaatattgt aagataaggt atctggtatt
     1021 aaatttaagg gggttactga tatgctcaaa tacatgacgt cgggtgtttt tgaactggct
     1081 gctatgggcc ttttaagaat tttcctcatt cccaaccaaa aactaaagag gacgtttgga
     1141 catgaacttc ttcttataac tggattaaat caccccaacg tgaaccatca tcactagaag
     1201 aaatgtcagt aatataaaat ataccaacac tgagaaaaga atacatatct acagtcttac
     1261 ctacataata agcaatggaa atggatctac tcaaaggttt gatgtggcat gtatttagaa
     1321 tccaaagaac tgaaagaatc tgtacatcat cgtcactcac atgtagcatt aagctctaga
     1381 tacctatcac catacatgat accccttaag ggaaggagta tagacaagcc atccaaaaca
     1441 agtaaattaa aaaatggtca ataagtgcaa ctcaattttc tttcatttaa attacatttt
     1501 aaacaatact caatgccccc cacccaaaaa tctatactgt atatttatac atttatatat
     1561 atagtcttag actataaggg tgaacatgct ttataaaagt caatgagaaa tctctgcagc
     1621 ttaaggagac acccaactct tttttgctca cttctaccta gccatggcag ctacagttct
     1681 gcaagctata gttttgaagg cttaaagcca gaatcagaat tagatgccag gtcagatgtt
     1741 aggtaagagg tagcctctta cttctccttc ccctaagaaa tcagacaaga ggaaggggag
     1801 gagctaggga gaaggctttg aagattaagc aggagtgctt ttagggggct ggcagttagg
     1861 agagggatag gaagagctca catggtgagg ctcactcccc ctcctctttg atgcgctgtt
     1921 gcttttatac ctttctcttc ttttttggct tgtacagctc gtccatgccg agagtgatcc
     1981 cggcggcggt cacgaactcc agcaggacca tgtgatcgcg cttctcgttg gggtctttgc
     2041 tcagggcgga ctggtagctc aggtagtggt tgtcgggcag cagcacgggg ccgtcgccga
     2101 tgggggtgtt ctgctggtag tggtcggcga gctgcacgcc gccgtcctcg atgttgtggc
     2161 ggatcttgaa gttggccttg atgccgttct tctgcttgtc ggcggtgata tagacgttgt
     2221 ggctgttgta gttgtactcc agcttgtgcc ccaggatgtt gccgtcctcc ttgaagtcga
     2281 tgcccttcag ctcgatgcgg ttcaccaggg tgtcgccctc gaacttcacc tcggcgcggg
     2341 tcttgtagtt gccgtcgtcc ttgaagaaga tggtgcgctc ctggacgtag ccttcgggca
     2401 tggcggactt gaagaagtcg tgctgcttca tgtggtcggg gtagcgggcg aagcactgca
     2461 ggccgtagcc cagggtggtc acgagggtgg gccagggcac gggcagcttg ccggtggtgc
     2521 agatcagctt cagggtcagc ttgccgtagg tggcatcgcc ctcgccctcg ccggacacgc
     2581 tgaacttgtg gccgtttacg tcgccgtcca gctcgaccag gatgggcacc accccggtga
     2641 acagctcctc gcccttgctc acggatccta actttaaata attggcatta tttaaagtta
     2701 tcatggtggc gtaggcgccg gtcacagctt ggatctgtaa cggcgcagaa cagaaaacga
     2761 aacaaagacg tagagttgag caagcagggt caggcaaagc gtggagagcc ggctgagtct
     2821 aggtaggctc caagggagcg ccggacaaag gcccggtctc gacctgagct ttaaacttac
     2881 ctagacggcg gacgcagttc aggaggcacc acaggcggga ggcggcagaa cgcgactcaa
     2941 ccggcgtgga tggcggcctc aggtagggcg gcgggcgcgt gaaggagaga tgcgagcccc
     3001 tcgaagcttc agctgtgttc tggcggcaaa cccgttgcga aaaagaacgt tcacggcgac
     3061 tactgcactt atatacggtt ctcccccacc ctcgggaaaa aggcggagcc agtacacgac
     3121 atcactttcc cagtttaccc cgcgccacct tctctaggca cccgttcaat tgccgacccc
     3181 tccccccaac ttctcgggga ctgtgggcga tgtgcgctct gcccactgac gggcaccgga
     3241 gcgatcgcag atcctttaac tttaaataat tggcattatt taaagttata ccggtagggc
     3301 cgggattctc ctccacgtca ccgcatgtta gaagacttcc tctgccctct ccggatcctt
     3361 cgccctcttc cttaattctc tgctgtttat tgcgtcgagc atccatgtca aagttgaagt
     3421 cattccactc atctcggggt gggaaagaga tggtctggcg gagggtgaat cgcacagcat
     3481 caataacacg ctcaccccgg gtctcactgg agcccacact gactgtagag gcactgcttg
     3541 gggtccgcag gagatgagaa ggggaggaga attcgtggag ctgccggtgg tccaggatgc
     3601 ccttccagat cgcatgtcga aattgctcag ggattttcag acttgccaga tcctgtgcaa
     3661 caggggaagg tgtcatggag aatgaaaaca gggagaaaaa cggacattta gtccacagca
     3721 tcctatcatt ccctgatgct ctggtttaat tgatctgaat ctattgatcc acaaattaga
     3781 aaataaaatt agttctctga gtcttcaact ctatggaact aagcacaaag gcacagcctt
     3841 gaggtgtctt tcctgcctgt gtagaacact tcacttagtc tctactggcc tcagtttctt
     3901 cattggtaaa attgggataa tagctagatg agagggcaaa aatcccaaat agaaacatga
     3961 ggtacctact tatgcttgaa tttacctggc tagtcactag aagaaaggta ttaatggaat
     4021 gtcaccacca cttggttgag gagatgagaa gaaaagattg agtactttct atgtgccagg
     4081 ccctgaatta ttttatattc atgatatcat ttaatcccca gattagtggt aaacattatt
     4141 agacctgttt tatagataga acaactgaag gccagagagg ttgacaagtt taaagtcaca
     4201 taactaagtg aaaaaattag ggacttaggg catcctcaga acctgaaacg gcacttttat
     4261 ctaaaaggtc tcttggtgtt tgaataaagc aaggtatcaa aatgcagaac tggccgtcgt
     4321 tttacaacgt cgtgactggg aaaaccctgg cgttacccaa cttaatcgcc ttgcagcaca
     4381 tccccctttc gccagctggc gtaatagcga agaggcccgc accgatcgcc cttcccaaca
     4441 gttgcgcagc ctgaatggcg aatggcgcct gatgcggtat tttctcctta cgcatctgtg
     4501 cggtatttca caccgcatat ggtgcactct cagtacaatc tgctctgatg ccgcatagtt
     4561 aagccagccc cgacacccgc caacacccgc tgacgcgccc tgacgggctt gtctgctccc
     4621 ggcatccgct tacagacaag ctgtgaccgt ctccgggagc tgcatgtgtc agaggttttc
     4681 accgtcatca ccgaaacgcg cgagacgaaa gggcctcgtg atacgcctat ttttataggt
     4741 taatgtcatg ataataatgg tttcttagac gtcaggtggc acttttcggg gaaatgtgcg
     4801 cggaacccct atttgtttat ttttctaaat acattcaaat atgtatccgc tcatgagaca
     4861 ataaccctga taaatgcttc aataatattg aaaaaggaag agtatgagta ttcaacattt
     4921 ccgtgtcgcc cttattccct tttttgcggc attttgcctt cctgtttttg ctcacccaga
     4981 aacgctggtg aaagtaaaag atgctgaaga tcagttgggt gcacgagtgg gttacatcga
     5041 actggatctc aacagcggta agatccttga gagttttcgc cccgaagaac gttttccaat
     5101 gatgagcact tttaaagttc tgctatgtgg cgcggtatta tcccgtattg acgccgggca
     5161 agagcaactc ggtcgccgca tacactattc tcagaatgac ttggttgagt actcaccagt
     5221 cacagaaaag catcttacgg atggcatgac agtaagagaa ttatgcagtg ctgccataac
     5281 catgagtgat aacactgcgg ccaacttact tctgacaacg atcggaggac cgaaggagct
     5341 aaccgctttt ttgcacaaca tgggggatca tgtaactcgc cttgatcgtt gggaaccgga
     5401 gctgaatgaa gccataccaa acgacgagcg tgacaccacg atgcctgtag caatggcaac
     5461 aacgttgcgc aaactattaa ctggcgaact acttactcta gcttcccggc aacaattaat
     5521 agactggatg gaggcggata aagttgcagg accacttctg cgctcggccc ttccggctgg
     5581 ctggtttatt gctgataaat ctggagccgg tgagcgtggg tctcgcggta tcattgcagc
     5641 actggggcca gatggtaagc cctcccgtat cgtagttatc tacacgacgg ggagtcaggc
     5701 aactatggat gaacgaaata gacagatcgc tgagataggt gcctcactga ttaagcattg
     5761 gtaactgtca gaccaagttt actcatatat actttagatt gatttaaaac ttcattttta
     5821 atttaaaagg atctaggtga agatcctttt tgataatctc atgaccaaaa tcccttaacg
     5881 tgagttttcg ttccactgag cgtcagaccc cgtagaaaag atcaaaggat cttc
//
